>Addgene plasmid #163083 | AAV-puro-BGHpA-TRE-pEF-tagRFP-T-NLS | addgene full sequence | sequence record 322007 | Addgene NGS Result
CGGTATCAGCTCACTCAAAGGCGGTAATACGGTTATCCACAGAATCAGGGGATAACGCAGGAAAGAACAT
GTGAGCAAAAGGCCAGCAAAAGGCCAGGAACCGTAAAAAGGCCGCGTTGCTGGCGTTTTTCCATAGGCTC
CGCCCCCCTGACGAGCATCACAAAAATCGACGCTCAAGTCAGAGGTGGCGAAACCCGACAGGACTATAAA
GATACCAGGCGTTTCCCCCTGGAAGCTCCCTCGTGCGCTCTCCTGTTCCGACCCTGCCGCTTACCGGATA
CCTGTCCGCCTTTCTCCCTTCGGGAAGCGTGGCGCTTTCTCATAGCTCACGCTGTAGGTATCTCAGTTCG
GTGTAGGTCGTTCGCTCCAAGCTGGGCTGTGTGCACGAACCCCCCGTTCAGCCCGACCGCTGCGCCTTAT
CCGGTAACTATCGTCTTGAGTCCAACCCGGTAAGACACGACTTATCGCCACTGGCAGCAGCCACTGGTAA
CAGGATTAGCAGAGCGAGGTATGTAGGCGGTGCTACAGAGTTCTTGAAGTGGTGGCCTAACTACGGCTAC
ACTAGAAGAACAGTATTTGGTATCTGCGCTCTGCTGAAGCCAGTTACCTTCGGAAAAAGAGTTGGTAGCT
CTTGATCCGGCAAACAAACCACCGCTGGTAGCGGTGGTTTTTTTGTTTGCAAGCAGCAGATTACGCGCAG
AAAAAAAGGATCTCAAGAAGATCCTTTGATCTTTTCTACGGGGTCTGACGCTCAGTGGAACGAAAACTCA
CGTTAAGGGATTTTGGTCATGAGACAATAACCCTGATAAATGCTTCAATAATATTGAAAAAGGAAGAGTA
TGAGTATTCAACATTTCCGTGTCGCCCTTATTCCCTTTTTTGCGGCATTTTGCCTTCCTGTTTTTGCTCA
CCCAGAAACGCTGGTGAAAGTAAAAGATGCTGAAGATCAGTTGGGTGCACGAGTGGGTTACATCGAACTG
GATCTCAACAGCGGTAAGATCCTTGAGAGTTTTCGCCCCGAAGAACGTTTTCCAATGATGAGCACTTTTA
AAGTTCTGCTATGTGGCGCGGTATTATCCCGTATTGACGCCGGGCAAGAGCAACTCGGTCGCCGCATACA
CTATTCTCAGAATGACTTGGTTGAGTATTCACCAGTCACAGAAAAGCATCTTACGGATGGCATGACAGTA
AGAGAATTATGCAGTGCTGCCATAACCATGAGTGATAACACTGCGGCCAACTTACTTCTGACAACGATCG
GAGGACCGAAGGAGCTAACCGCTTTTTTGCACAACATGGGGGATCATGTAACTCGCCTTGATCGTTGGGA
ACCGGAGCTGAATGAAGCCATACCAAACGACGAGCGTGACACCACGATGCCTGTAGCAATGGCAACAACG
TTGCGCAAACTATTAACTGGCGAACTACTTACTCTAGCTTCCCGGCAACAATTAATAGACTGGATGGAGG
CGGATAAAGTTGCAGGACCACTTCTGCGCTCGGCCCTTCCGGCTGGCTGGTTTATTGCTGATAAATCTGG
AGCCGGTGAGCGTGGGTCTCGCGGTATCATTGCAGCACTGGGGCCAGATGGTAAGCCCTCCCGTATCGTA
GTTATCTACACGACGGGGAGTCAGGCAACTATGGATGAACGAAATAGACAGATCGCTGAGATAGGTGCCT
CACTGATTAAGCATTGGTAACTGTCAGACCAAGTTTACTCATATATACTTTAGATTGATTTAAAACTTCA
TTTTTAATTTAAAAGGATCTAGGTGAAGATCCTTTTTGATAATCTCATGAGCGGATACATATTTGAATGT
ATTTAGAAAAATAAACAAATAGGGGTTCCGCGCACATTTCCCCGAAAAGTGCCACCTGATGCGGTGTGAA
ATACCGCACAGATGCGTAAGGAGAAAATACCGCATCAGGAAATTGTAAGCGTTAATAATTCAGAAGAACT
CGTCAAGAAGGCGATAGAAGGCGATGCGCTGCGAATCGGGAGCGGCGATACCGTAAAGCACGAGGAAGCG
GTCAGCCCATTCGCCGCCAAGCTCTTCAGCAATATCACGGGTAGCCAACGCTATGTCCTGATAGCGGTCC
GCCACACCCAGCCGGCCACAGTCGATGAATCCAGAAAAGCGGCCATTTTCCACCATGATATTCGGCAAGC
AGGCATCGCCATGCATGGGTCACGACGAGATCCTCGCCGTCGGGCATGCTCGCCTTGAGCCTGGCGAACA
GTTCGGCTGGCGCGAGCCCCTGATGCTCTTCGTCCAGATCATCCTGATCGACAAGACCGGCTTCCATCCG
AGTACGTGCTCGCTCGATGCGATGTTTCGCTTGGTGGTCGAATGGGCAGGTAGCCGGATCAAGCGTATGC
AGCCGCCGCATTGCATCAGCCATGATGGATACTTTCTCGGCAGGAGCAAGGTGAGATGACAGGAGATCCT
GCCCCGGCACTTCGCCCAATAGCAGCCAGTCCCTTCCCGCTTCAGTGACAACGTCGAGCACAGCTGCGCA
AGGAACGCCCGTCGTGGCCAGCCACGATAGCCGCGCTGCCTCGTCTTGCAGTTCATTCAGGGCACCGGAC
AGGTCGGTCTTGACAAAAAGAACCGGGCGCCCCTGCGCTGACAGCCGGAACACGGCGGCATCAGAGCAGC
CGATTGTCTGTTGTGCCCAGTCATAGCCGAATAGCCTCTCCACCCAAGCGGCCGGAGAACCTGCGTGCAA
TCCATCTTGTTCAATCATGCGAAACGATCCTCATCCTGTCTCTTGATCAGAGCTTGATCCCCTGCGCCAT
CAGATCCTTGGCGGCAAGAAAGCCATCCAGTTTACTTTGCAGGGCTTCCCAACCTTACCAGAGGGCGCCC
CAGCTGGCAATTCCGGTTCGCTTGCTGTCCATAAAACCGCCCAGTCTAGCTATCGCCATGTAAGCCCACT
GCAAGCTACCTGCTTTCTCTTTGCGCTTGCGTTTTCCCTTGTCCAGATAGCCCAGTAGCTGACATTCATC
CGGGGTCAGCACCGTTTCTGCGGACTGGCTTTCTACGTGAAAAGGATCTAGGTGAAGATCCTTTTTGATA
ATCTCATGCCTGACATTTATATTCCCCAGAACATCAGGTTAATGGCGTTTTTGATGTCATTTTCGCGGTG
GCTGAGATCAGCCACTTCTTCCCCGATAACGGAGACCGGCACACTGGCCATATCGGTGGTCATCATGCGC
CAGCTTTCATCCCCGATATGCACCACCGGGTAAAGTTCACGGGAGACTTTATCTGACAGCAGACGTGCAC
TGGCCAGGGGGATCACCATCCGTCGCCCCGGCGTGTCAATAATATCACTCTGTACATCCACAAACAGACG
ATAACGGCTCTCTCTTTTATAGGTGTAAACCTTAAACTGCCGTACGTATAGGCTGCGCAACTGTTGGGAA
GGGCGATCGGTGCGGGCCTCTTCGCTATTACGCCAGCTGGCGAAAGGGGGATGTGCTGCAAGGCGATTAA
GTTGGGTAACGCCAGGGTTTTCCCAGTCACGACGTTGTAAAACGACGGCCAGTGAATTGTAATACGACTC
ACTATAGGGCGAATTGAATTTAGCGGCCGCGAATTCGCCCTTAGAGCAGAGCCAGGAACCCCTGTAGGGA
AGGGGCAGGAGAGCCAGGGGCATGAGATGGTGGACGAGGAAGGGGGACAGGGAAGCCTGAGCGCCTCTCC
TGGGCTTGCCAAGGACTCAAACCCAGAAGCCCAGAGCAGGGCCTTAGGGAAGCGGGACCCTGCTCTGGGC
GGAGGAATATGTCCCAGATAGCACTGGGGACTCTTTAAGGAAAGAAGGATGGAGAAAGAGAAAGGGAGTA
GAGGCGGCCACGACCTGGTGAACACCTAGGACGCACCATTCTCACAAAGGGAGTTTTCCACACGGACACC
CCCCTCCTCACCACAGCCCTGCCAGGACGGGGCTGGCTACTGGCCTTATCTCACAGGTAAAACTGACGCA
CGGAGGAACAATATAAATTGGGGACTAGAAAGGTGAAGAGCCAAAGTTAGAACTCAGGACCAACTTATTC
TGATTTTGTTTTTCCAAACTGCTTCTCCTCTTGGGAAGTGTAAGGAAGCTGCAGCACCAGGATCAGTGAA
ACGCACCAGACAGCCGCGTCAGAGCAGCTCAGGTTCTGGGAGAGGGTAGCGCAGGGTGGCCACTGAGAAC
CGGGCAGGTCACGCATCCCCCCCTTCCCTCCCACCCCCTGCCAAGCTCTCCCTCCCAGGATCCTCTCTGG
CTCCATCGTAAGCAAACCTTAGAGGTTCTGGCAAGGAGAGAGATGGCTCCAGGAAATGGGGGTGTGTCAC
CAGATAAGGAATCTGCCTAACAGGAGGTGGGGGTTAGACCCAATATCAGGAGACTAGGAAGGAGGAGGCC
TAAGGATGGGGCTTTTCTGTCACCAATCCTGTCCCTAGTAAAGCTTAGTACTGTCGATCCGCTGGCACGA
CAGGTTTCCCGACTGGAAAGCGGGCAGTGAGCGCAACGCAATTAATGTGAGTTAGCTCACTCATTAGGCA
CCCCAGGCTTTACACTTTATGCTTCCGGCTCGTATGTTGTGTGGAATTGTGAGCGGATAACAATTTCACA
CAGGAAACAGCTATGACCATGATTACGCCAAGCTTGGGCTGCAGGTCGAGGGATCTCCATAAGAGAAGAG
GGACAGCTATGACTGGGAGTAGTCAGGAGAGGAGGAAAAATCTGGCTAGTAAAACATGTAAGGAAAATTT
TAGGGATGTTAAAGAAAAAAATAACACAAAACAAAATATAAAAAAAATCTAACCTCAAGTCAAGGCTTTT
CTATGGAATAAGGAATGGACAGCAGGGGGCTGTTTCATATACTGATGACCTCTTTATAGCCAACCTTTGT
TCATGGCAGCCAGCATATGGGCATATGTTGCCAAACTCTAAACCAAATACTCATTCTGATGTTTTAAATG
ATTTGCCCTCCCATATGTCCTTCCGAGTGAGAGACACAAAAAATTCCAACACACTATTGCAATGAAAATA
AATTTCCTTTATTAGCCAGAAGTCAGATGCTCAAGGGGCTTCATGATGTCCCCATAATTTTTGGCAGAGG
GAAAAAGATCTCAGTGGTATTTGTGAGCCAGGGCATTGGCCACACCAGCCACCACCTTCTGATAGGCAGC
CTGCACCTGAGGAGTGAATTCACGCGTGCTGGGTCTAGAACTATACCTTTCTCTTCTTTTTTGGATCTAC
CTTTCTCTTCTTTTTTGGATCTACCTTTCTCTTCTTTTTTGGATCCAATTGCTTGTACAGCTCGTCCATG
CCATTAAGTTTGTGCCCCAGTTTGCTAGGGAGGTCGCAGTATCTGGCCACAGCCACCTCGTGCTGCTCGA
CGTAGGTCTCTTTGTCGGCCTCCTTGATTCTTTCCAGTCTGTGGTCCACATAGTAGACGCCGGGCATCTT
GAGGTTCTTAGCGGGTTTCTTGGATCTGTATGTGGTCTTGAAGTTGCAGATCAGGTGGCCCCCGCCCACG
AGCTTCAGGGCCATGTCGGTTCTGCCTTCCAGGCCGCCGTCAGCGGGGTACAGCATCTCGGTGTTGGCCT
CCCAGCCGAGTGTTTTCTTCTGCATCACAGGGCCGTTGGATGGGAAGTTCACCCCTCTGATCTTGACGTT
GTAGATGAGGCAGCCGTCCTGGAGGCTGGTGTCCTGGGTAGCGGTCAGCACGCCCCCGTCTTCGTATGTG
GTGACTCTCTCCCATGTGAAGCCCTCAGGGAAGGACTGCTTAAAGAAATCGGGGATGCCCTGGGTGTGGT
TGATGAAGGTTCTGCTGCCGTACATGAAGCTGGTAGCCAGGATGTCGAAGGCGAAGGGGAGAGGGCCGCC
CTCGACCACCTTGATTCTCATGGTCTGGGTGCCCTCGTAGGGCTTGCCTTCGCCCTCGGATGTGCACTTG
AAGTGGTGGTTGTTCACGGTGCCCTCCATGTACAGCTTCATGTGCATGTTCTCCTTAATCAGCTCTTCGC
CCTTAGACACCATGGTGGCGTGGAGCTCCAGCTTTTGTTCCCTTTAGTGAGGGTTAATTTCGAGCTTGGC
GTAATCGCTAGCTCACGACACCTGAAATGGAAGAAAAAAACTTTGAACCACTGTCTGAGGCTTGAGAATG
AACCAAGATCCAAACTCAAAAAGGGCAAATTCCAAGGAGAATTACATCAAGTGCCAAGCTGGCCTAACTT
CAGTCTCCACCCACTCAGTGTGGGGAAACTCCATCGCATAAAACCCCTCCCCCCAACCTAAAGACGACGT
ACTCCAAAAGCTCGAGAACTAATCGAGGTGCCTGGACGGCGCCCGGTACTCCGTGGAGTCACATGAAGCG
ACGGCTGAGGACGGAAAGGCCCTTTTCCTTTGTGTGGGTGACTCACCCGCCCGCTCTCCCGAGCGCCGCG
TCCTCCATTTTGAGCTCCCTGCAGCAGGGCCGGGAAGCGGCCATCTTTCCGCTCACGCAACTGGTGCCGA
CCGGGCCAGCCTTGCCGCCCAGGGCGGGGCGATACACGGCGGCGCGAGGCCAGGCACCAGAGCAGGCCGG
CCAGCTTGAGACTACCCCCGTCCGATTCTCGGTGGCCGCGCTCGCAGGCCCCGCCTCGCCGAACATGTGC
GCTGGGACGCACGGGCCCCGTCGCCGCCCGCGGCCCCAAAAACCGAAATACCAGTGTGCAGATCTTGGCC
CGCATTTACAAGACTATCTTGCCAGAAAAAAAGCGTCGCAGCAGGTCATCAAAAATTTTAAATGGCTAGA
GACTTATCGAAAGCAGCGAGACAGGCGCGAAGGTGCCACCAGATTCGCACGCGGCGGCCCCAGCGCCCAG
GCCAGGCCTCAACTCAAGCACGAGGCGAAGGGGCTCCTTAAGCGCAAGGCCTCGAACTCTCCCACCCACT
TCCAACCCGAAGCTCGGGATCAAGAATCACGTACTGCAGCCAGGTGGAAGTAATTCAAGGCACGCAAGGG
CCATAACCCGTAAAGAGGCCAGGCCCGCGGGAACCACACACGGCACTTACCTGTGTTCTGGCGGCAAACC
CGTTGCGAAAAAGAACGTTCACGGCGACTACTGCACTTATATACGGTTCTCCCCCACCCTCGGGAAAAAG
GCGGAGCCAGTACACGACATCACTTTCCCAGTTTACCCCGCGCCACCTTCTCTAGGCACCGGTTCAATTG
CCGACCCCTCCCCCCAACTTCTCGGGGACTGTGGGCGATGTGCGCTCATGCATTCCCACCGTACACGCCT
ACCTCGACATACGTTCTCTATCACTGATAGGGAGTAAACTCGACATACGTTCTCTATCACTGATAGGGAT
AAACTCGACATACGTTCTCTATCACTGATAGGGAGTAAACTCGACATACGTTCTCTATCACTGATAGGGA
GTAAACTCGACATACGTTCTCTATCACTGATAGGGAGTAAACTCGACGCGTATATCGACGTCTTCCTAGG
CTTTGCTAGCCCCCAGCTGGTTCTTTCCGCCTCAGAAGCCATAGAGCCCACCGCATCCCCAGCATGCCTG
CTATTGTCTTCCCAATCCTCCCCCTTGCTGTCCTGCCCCACCCCACCCCCCAGAATAGAATGACACCTAC
TCAGACAATGCGATGCAATTTCCTCATTTTATTAGGAAAGGACAGTGGGAGTGGCACCTTCCAGGGTCAA
GGAAGGCACGGGGGAGGGGCAAACAACAGATGGCTGGCAACTAGAAGGCACAGTCGAGGCTGATCAGCGA
GCTCTAGATCAGGCACCGGGCTTGCGGGTCATGCACCAGGTGCGCGGTCCTTCGGGCACCTCGACGTCGG
CGGTGACGGTGAAGCCGAGCCGCTCGTAGAAGGGGAGGTTGCGGGGCGCGGAGGTCTCCAGGAAGGCGGG
CACCCCGGCGCGCTCGGCCGCCTCCACTCCGGGGAGCACGACGGCGCTGCCCAGACCCTTGCCCTGGTGG
TCGGGCGAGACGCCGACGGTGGCCAGGAACCACGCGGGCTCCTTGGGCCGGTGCGGCGCCAGGAGGCCTT
CCATCTGTTGCTGCGCGGCCAGCCGGGAACCGCTCAACTCGGCCATGCGCGGGCCGATCTCGGCGAACAC
CGCCCCCGCTTCGACGCTCTCCGGCGTGGTCCAGACCGCCACCGCGGCGCCGTCGTCCGCGACCCACACC
TTGCCGATGTCGAGCCCGACGCGCGTGAGGAAGAGTTCTTGCAGCTCGGTGACCCGCTCGATGTGGCGGT
CCGGATCGACGGTGTGGCGCGTGGCGGGGTAGTCGGCGAACGCGGCGGCGAGGGTGCGTACGGCCCTGGG
GACGTCGTCGCGGGTGGCGAGGCGCACCGTGGGCTTGTACTCGGTCATCTCGAGCCTAGGGCCGGGATTC
TCCTCCACGTCACCGCATGTTAGAAGACTTCCTCTGCCCTCTCCGCTGCCAGATCTCTCGAGGCCCTGTG
GGAGGAAGAGAAGAGGTCAGAAGCTTGCCCCACTGTGGGGTGGAGGGGACAGATAAAAGTACCCAGAACC
AGAGCCACATTAACCGGCCCTGGGAATATAAGGTGGTCCCAGCTCGGGGACACAGGATCCCTGGAGGCAG
CAAACATGCTGTCCTGAAGTGGACATAGGGGCCCGGGTTGGAGGAAGAAGACTAGCTGAGCTCTCGGACC
CCTGGAAGATGCCATGACAGGGGGCTGGAAGAGCTAGCACAGACTAGAGAGGTAAGGGGGGTAGGGGAGC
TGCCCAAATGAAAGGAGTGAGAGGTGACCCGAATCCACAGGAGAACGGGGTGTCCAGGCAAAGAAAGCAA
GAGGATGGAGAGGTGGCTAAAGCCAGGGAGACGGGGTACTTTGGGGTTGTCCAGAAAAACGGTGATGATG
CAGGCCTACAAGAAGGGGAGGCGGGACGCAAGGGAGACATCCGTCGGAGAAGGCCATCCTAAGAAACGAG
AGATGGCACAGGCCCCAGAAGGAGAAGGAAAAGGGAACCCAGCGAGTGAAGACGGCATGGGGTTGGGTGA
GGGAGGAGAGATGCCCGGAGAGGACCCAGACACGGGGAGGATCCGCTCAGAGGACATCACGTGGTGCAGC
GCCGAGAAGGAAGTGCTCCGGAAAGAGCATCCTTGGGCAGCAACACAGCAGAGAGCAAGGGGAAGAGGGA
GTGGAGGAAGACGGAACCTGAAGGAGGCGGCAGGGAAGGATCTGGGCCAGCCGTAGAGGTGACCCAGGCC
ACAAGCTGCAGACAGAAAGCGGCACAGGCCCAGGGGAGAGAATGCTGGTCAGAGAAAGCAAAGGGCGAAT
TCGTTTAAACCTGCAGGACTAGTCCCTTTAGTGAGGGTTAATTCTGAGCTTGGCGTAATCATGGTCATAG
CTGTTTCCTGTGTGAAATTGTTATCCGCTCACAATTCCACACAACATACGAGCCGGAAGCATAAAGTGTA
AAGCCTGGGGTGCCTAATGAGTGAGCTAACTCACATTAATTGCGTTGCGCTCACTGCCCGCTTTCCAGTC
GGGAAACCTGTCGTGCCAGCTGCATTAATGAATCGGCCAACGCGCGGGGAGAGGCGGTTTGCGTATTGGG
CGCTCTTCCGCTTCCTCGCTCACTGACTCGCTGCGCTCGGTCGTTCGGCTGCGGCGAG
Features (pLannotate 1.2.2; 37 found; start..end, strand, type, name):
    128..716     -  rep_origin     ori: high-copy-number ColE1/pMB1/pBR322/pUC origin of replication
    787..839     +  promoter       AmpR promoter (fragment): bla
    840..1700    +  CDS            AmpR: β-lactamase; bla; confers resistance to ampicillin, carbenicillin, and related antibiotics
   1793..1852    -  promoter       AmpR promoter (fragment): bla
   1879..1929    +  misc_feature   bom (fragment): basis of mobility region from pBR322
   1950..2748    -  CDS            NeoR/KanR (fragment): aminoglycoside phosphotransferase from Tn5; aph(3')-II (or nptII); confers resistance to neomycin, kanamycin, and G418 (Geneticin®)
   2780..3049    -  CDS            tnpA (fragment): TN5P_ECOLX - Also known as tnp. Experimental evidence at protein level: Swiss-Prot protein existence level 1. Mediates transposition of transposon Tn5 by a 'cut and paste' mechanism. First, the monomeric transposase binds the 19 bp inverted DNA repeats flanking the transposon. Then, dimerization of the DNA- bound transposase creates a synaptic DNA complex. After nicking of the first DNA strand, excision of the transposon proceeds through a series of intermediates. The transposase then mediates the insertion of the transposon at a new site by strand transfer. The activity of the wild- type tran
   3097..3400    -  CDS            ccdB (fragment): CcdB, a bacterial toxin that poisons DNA gyrase; ccdB; Plasmids containing the ccdB gene cannot be propagated in standard E. coli strains.
   3410..3557    -  CDS            lacZα (fragment): LacZα fragment of β-galactosidase; lacZ fragment
   3560..3578    +  promoter       T7 promoter: promoter for bacteriophage T7 RNA polymerase
   3613..4449    -  misc_feature   HA-R: right homology arm from the adeno-associated virus integration site (AAVS1) within intron 1 of the human PPP1R12C gene
   4471..4510    +  CDS            lacI (fragment): lac repressor; lacI; The lac repressor binds to the lac operator to inhibit transcription in E. coli. This inhibition can be relieved by adding lactose or isopropyl-β-D-thiogalactopyranoside (IPTG).
   4523..4544    +  protein_bind   CAP binding site: CAP binding activates transcription in the presence of cAMP. E. coli catabolite activator protein
   4559..4589    +  promoter       lac promoter: promoter for the E. coli lac operon
   4597..4613    +  protein_bind   lac operator: The lac repressor binds to the lac operator to inhibit transcription in E. coli. This inhibition can be relieved by adding lactose or isopropyl-β-D-thiogalactopyranoside (IPTG). lac repressor encoded by lacI
   4998..5053    -  polyA_signal   β-globin poly(A) signal: rabbit β-globin polyadenylation signal (Gil and Proudfoot, 1987)
   5124..5204    -  CDS            HBB (fragment): HBB_PONPY - Experimental evidence at transcript level: Swiss-Prot protein existence level 2. Involved in oxygen transport from the lung to the various peripheral tissues. From Pongo pygmaeus (Bornean orangutan).
   5224..5244    -  CDS            SV40 NLS: nuclear localization signal of SV40 (simian virus 40) large T antigen
   5248..5268    -  CDS            SV40 NLS: nuclear localization signal of SV40 (simian virus 40) large T antigen
   5272..5292    -  CDS            SV40 NLS: nuclear localization signal of SV40 (simian virus 40) large T antigen
   5302..6033    -  CDS            TagRFP-T: TagRFP-T is a basic (constitutively fluorescent) red fluorescent protein published in 2008, derived from Entacmaea quadricolor. It has low acid sensitivity.
   6061..6079    -  promoter       T3 promoter: promoter for bacteriophage T3 RNA polymerase
   6112..7050    -  intron         EF-1α intron A: intron upstream of the start codon of human EF-1α
   7051..7257    -  promoter       EF-1α core promoter: core promoter for human elongation factor EF-1α
   7264..7467    -  promoter       tight TRE promoter (fragment): Tet-responsive promoter PTight, consisting of seven tet operator sequences followed by the minimal CMV promoter
   7438..7456    -  protein_bind   tet operator: tetO; bacterial operator O2 for the tetR and tetA genes tetracycline repressor TetR
   7504..7525    -  promoter       SV40 promoter (fragment): SV40 enhancer and early promoter
   7529..7753    -  polyA_signal   bGH poly(A) signal: bovine growth hormone polyadenylation signal
   7779..8378    -  CDS            PuroR: puromycin N-acetyltransferase; pac from Streptomyces alboniger; confers resistance to puromycin
   8465..8490    -  misc_feature   SA: splice acceptor site
   8497..9300    -  misc_feature   HA-L: left homology arm from the adeno-associated virus integration site (AAVS1) within intron 1 of the human PPP1R12C gene
   9335..9353    -  promoter       T3 promoter: promoter for bacteriophage T3 RNA polymerase
   9398..9414    -  protein_bind   lac operator: The lac repressor binds to the lac operator to inhibit transcription in E. coli. This inhibition can be relieved by adding lactose or isopropyl-β-D-thiogalactopyranoside (IPTG). lac repressor encoded by lacI
   9422..9452    -  promoter       lac promoter: promoter for the E. coli lac operon
   9467..9488    -  protein_bind   CAP binding site: CAP binding activates transcription in the presence of cAMP. E. coli catabolite activator protein
   9501..9593    -  CDS            lacI (fragment): lac repressor; lacI; The lac repressor binds to the lac operator to inhibit transcription in E. coli. This inhibition can be relieved by adding lactose or isopropyl-β-D-thiogalactopyranoside (IPTG).
   9595..9648    -  rep_origin     RSF ori (fragment): Plasmids containing the RSF 1030 origin of replication can be propagated in E. coli cells that contain additional plasmids with compatible origins.
