[The description below was written by a language model from this plasmid's Addgene catalogue record and pLannotate feature annotations shown in this document.]
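Description:
AAV-puro-BGHpA-TRE-pEF-tagRFP-T-NLS is a mammalian donor plasmid of about 9.65 kb for targeted integration of a red fluorescent reporter at the human AAVS1 safe harbor locus (intron 1 of PPP1R12C) using TALENs. Despite the "AAV" in its name, no viral ITRs are annotated; the name refers to the AAVS1 target site, and the plasmid acts as a homology-directed repair template rather than a packaging vector. The record does not name a backbone. The plasmid is propagated in E. coli through a high-copy ColE1/pUC-type origin with ampicillin resistance. The feature table also shows fragments of NeoR/KanR, Tn5 transposase, ccdB, lacZα, lacI and an RSF origin, which look like non-functional leftovers from earlier cloning vectors.

The payload lies between the left and right AAVS1 homology arms of roughly 800 bp each. Next to the left arm, a splice acceptor precedes a promoterless puromycin N-acetyltransferase gene ending in a bGH polyadenylation signal. Puromycin resistance should therefore depend on splicing into the endogenous PPP1R12C transcript, which favors recovery of correctly targeted cells. Downstream, a Tet-responsive element fragment containing tet operator sequences sits directly upstream of the human EF-1α core promoter and its intron A. This promoter drives TagRFP-T fused to three copies of the SV40 nuclear localization signal, followed by a rabbit β-globin poly(A) signal.

Placing tetO sites beside a constitutive promoter lets TetR-family fusion proteins be recruited next to an active reporter. This fits the associated study on controlling gene expression and epigenetic memory, with nuclear red fluorescence reporting silencing or reactivation.
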