Addgene plasmid #163083: AAV-puro-BGHpA-TRE-pEF-tagRFP-T-NLS
Purpose: Donor vector for integration of TagRFP-T reporter at AAVS1 safe harbor site via TALENs
Depositing lab: Lacra Bintu. Depositing organization: Stanford University. Publication: Nanobody-mediated control of gene expression and epigenetic memory. Van MV, Fujimori T, Bintu L. Nat Commun. 2021 Jan 22;12(1):537. doi: 10.1038/s41467-020-20757-1. PubMed 33483487.
Backbone
  Vector backbone: N/A
  Total vector size (bp): 9654
  Vector type: Mammalian Expression
  Selectable markers: Puromycin
Growth in bacteria
  Bacterial resistance: Ampicillin, 100 μg/mL
  Growth temperature: 37°C
  Growth strain: DH5alpha
  Copy number: Unknown
Gene/Insert
  Gene/Insert name: TagRFP-T
  Species: Synthetic
  Promoter: EF1a
  Cloning method: Gibson Cloning
  Sequencing primers: 5′ CAAGCCTCAGACAGTGGTTC; 3′ CACACCAGCCACCACCTTC
Terms and licenses: Academic/Nonprofit Terms; Industry Terms: Not Available to Industry
Depositor comments: Please visit https://doi.org/10.1101/2020.09.09.290015 for bioRxiv preprint.
How to cite: AAV-puro-BGHpA-TRE-pEF-tagRFP-T-NLS was a gift from Lacra Bintu (Addgene plasmid # 163083 ; http://n2t.net/addgene:163083 ; RRID:Addgene_163083)
